>Addgene plasmid #43474 | II-TTTT | depositor partial sequence | sequence record 58739 | II-TTTT sequence 426 bps
CGTCTCGCTTAACCCCAGAGCAGGTCGTGGCCATTGCCTCGAATGGAGGGGGCAAACAGGCGTTGGAAAC
CGTACAACGATTGCTGCCGGTGCTGTGCCAAGCGCACGGACTCACCCCAGAGCAGGTCGTGGCCATTGCC
TCGAATGGAGGGGGCAAACAGGCGTTGGAAACCGTACAACGATTGCTGCCGGTGCTGTGCCAAGCGCACG
GCCTCACCCCAGAGCAGGTCGTGGCCATTGCCTCGAATGGAGGGGGCAAACAGGCGTTGGAAACCGTACA
ACGATTGCTGCCGGTGCTGTGCCAAGCGCACGGATTAACCCCAGAGCAGGTCGTGGCCATTGCCTCGAAT
GGAGGGGGCAAACAGGCGTTGGAAACCGTACAACGATTGCTGCCGGTGCTGTGCCAAGCGCACGGGCTCA
GAGACG
