>Addgene plasmid #43474 | II-TTTT | addgene partial sequence | sequence record 61522 | M13-F20 5'-TGTAAAACGACGGCCAGT-3'
GGGCGAATTGGGCCCTCTAGATGCATGCTCGAGCGGCCGCCAGTGTGATGGATATCTGCAGAATTCGCCC
TTAGTATCTTTCCTGTGCCCACGTCTCTGAGCCCGTGCGCTTGGCACAGCACCGGCAGCAATCGTTGTAC
GGTTTCCAACGCCTGTTTGCCCCCTCCATTCGAGGCAATGGCCACGACCTGCTCTGGGGTTAATCCGTGC
GCTTGGCACAGCACCGGCAGCAATCGTTGTACGGTTTCCAACGCCTGTTTGCCCCCTCCATTCGAGGCAA
TGGCCACGACCTGCTCTGGGGTGAGGCCGTGCGCTTGGCACAGCACCGGCAGCAATCGTTGTACGGTTTC
CAACGCCTGTTTGCCCCCTCCATTCGAGGCAATGGCCACGACCTGCTCTGGGGTGAGTCCGTGCGCTTGG
CACAGCACCGGCAGCAATCGTTGTACGGTTTCCAACGCCTGTTTGCCCCCTCCATTCGAGGCAATGGCCA
CGACCTGCTCTGGGGTTAAGCGAGACGCGCTAGGACGGCATCTATATAAGGGCGAATTCCAGCACACTGG
CGGCCGTTACTAGTGGATCCGAGCTCGGTACCAAGCTTGGCGTAATCATGGTCATAGCTGTTTCCTGTGT
GAAATTGTTATCCGCTCACAATTCCACACAACATACGAGCCGGAAGCATAAAGTGTAAAGCCTGGGGTGC
CTAATGAGTGAGCTAACTCACATTAATTGCGTTGCGCTCACTGCCCGCTTTCCAGTCGGGAAACCTGTCG
TGCCAGCTGCATTAATGAATCGGCCAACGCGCGGGGAGAGGCGGTTTGCGTATTGGGCGCTCTTCCGCTT
CCTCGCTCACTGACTCGCTGCGCTCGGTCGTTCGGCTGCGGCGAGCGGTATCAGCTCACTCAAAGGCGGT
AATACGGTTATCCACA
