[The description below was written by a language model from this plasmid's Addgene catalogue record.]
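Description:
II-TTTT is a bacterial cloning plasmid built on the commercial pCRII-TOPO backbone (about 4 kb without insert), carrying a 426 bp synthetic insert introduced by TOPO cloning. It is a high-copy plasmid propagated in E. coli and is recorded as conferring resistance to both ampicillin and kanamycin, consistent with the dual markers of this TOPO vector family. The insert sits in the cloning site between the T7 and M13-reverse priming sites, which are the positions listed for sequence verification. The plasmid is a storage and propagation vehicle: no eukaryotic promoter, tag, reporter or expression function is recorded.

The record describes the insert only by its name and as synthetic, so its exact composition is not stated. The associated publication describes a TALEN genome-editing system for generating human stem cell-based disease models. In that context, the name and size suggest a pre-assembled block of four TAL effector repeat units, each specifying thymine, with "II" plausibly marking the position of this block in an ordered assembly scheme. Four repeats of roughly 100 bp each would be in line with the 426 bp insert, but this reading is an inference from the name rather than something the catalogue fields state. No feature table is provided, so repeat boundaries, repeat-variable residues and any flanking restriction sites used for assembly cannot be confirmed. On this reading, the plasmid would serve as one member of a library of repeat modules that are combined to build custom TALEN DNA-binding arrays, rather than as a nuclease expression construct in its own right.
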