Addgene plasmid #43474: II-TTTT
Depositing lab: Chad Cowan & Kiran Musunuru. Depositing organization: Harvard University. Publication: A TALEN Genome-Editing System for Generating Human Stem Cell-Based Disease Models. Ding Q, Lee YK, Schaefer EA, Peters DT, Veres A, Kim K, Kuperwasser N, Motola DL, Meissner TB, Hendriks WT, Trevisan M, Gupta RM, Moisan A, Banks E, Friesen M, Schinzel RT, Xia F, Tang A, Xia Y, Figueroa E, Wann A, Ahfeldt T, Daheron L, Zhang F, Rubin LL, Peng LF, Chung RT, Musunuru K, Cowan CA. Cell Stem Cell. 2012 Dec 12. pii: S1934-5909(12)00645-5. doi: 10.1016/j.stem.2012.11.011. PubMed 23246482.
Backbone
  Vector backbone: pCRII-TOPO
  Backbone manufacturer: Invitrogen
  Backbone size w/o insert (bp): 3973
  Vector type: Bacterial Cloning
Growth in bacteria
  Bacterial resistance: Ampicillin and Kanamycin, 100 & 50 μg/mL
  Growth temperature: 37°C
  Growth strain: Top10
  Copy number: High Copy
Gene/Insert
  Gene/Insert name: II-TTTT
  Species: Synthetic
  Insert size (bp): 426
  Cloning method: TOPO Cloning
  Sequencing primers: 5′ T7; 3′ M13-rev
Terms and licenses: Academic/Nonprofit Terms; Industry Terms: Not Available to Industry
How to cite: II-TTTT was a gift from Chad Cowan & Kiran Musunuru (Addgene plasmid # 43474 ; http://n2t.net/addgene:43474 ; RRID:Addgene_43474)
